Addgene plasmid #221123: pRS413-TEF1pr-RPA34-FAPoptim
Purpose: FAP-tagged marker for the nucleus (FAP optimized for yeast expression)
Depositing lab: Allyson O’Donnell. Depositing organization: University of Pittsburgh (University, School of Medicine, and Cancer Institute). Publication: Optimization of the fluorogen-activating protein tag for quantitative protein trafficking and colocalization studies in S. cerevisiae. Oppenheimer KG, Hager NA, McAtee CK, Filiztekin E, Shang C, Warnick JA, Bruchez MP, Brodsky JL, Prosser DC, Kwiatkowski AV, O'Donnell AF. Mol Biol Cell. 2024 Jul 1;35(7):mr5. doi: 10.1091/mbc.E24-04-0174. Epub 2024 May 29. PubMed 38809589.
Backbone
  Vector backbone: pRS413
  Vector type: Yeast Expression
  Selectable markers: HIS3
Growth in bacteria
  Bacterial resistance: Ampicillin, 100 μg/mL
  Growth temperature: 37°C
  Growth strain: DH5alpha
  Copy number: Low Copy
Gene/Insert
  Gene/Insert name: RPA34-FAPoptim
  Species: S. cerevisiae (budding yeast)
  Promoter: TEF1
  Cloning method: Restriction Enzyme; 5′ cloning site Unknown (unknown if destroyed)
Terms and licenses: Academic/Nonprofit Terms; Industry Terms: Not Available to Industry
Depositor comments: The coding sequence of RPA34 lacking the stop codon was PCR amplified with primers containing BamHI and SmaI restriction enzyme adaptors. The PCR product was then inserted into the pRS413-TEF1pr-NFAPoptim plasmid using standard cloning approaches.
How to cite: pRS413-TEF1pr-RPA34-FAPoptim was a gift from Allyson O’Donnell (Addgene plasmid # 221123 ; http://n2t.net/addgene:221123 ; RRID:Addgene_221123)
