[The description below was written by a language model from this plasmid's Addgene catalogue record and pLannotate feature annotations shown in this document.]
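Description:
pRS413-TEF1pr-RPA34-FAPoptim is a yeast expression plasmid built on the pRS413 centromeric shuttle backbone. In Saccharomyces cerevisiae it is maintained through a CEN6/ARS element, which keeps it at low, chromosome-like copy number, and it is selected by the HIS3 auxotrophic marker, expressed from its own promoter, in histidine-auxotrophic strains. For propagation in E. coli it carries a ColE1/pUC-type origin and the β-lactamase gene for ampicillin resistance. The remaining features come from the pBluescript-derived cloning region: an f1 phage origin, lac promoter/operator and lacZα fragments, and flanking T3 and T7 promoters.

The payload is a fusion of the S. cerevisiae RPA34 coding sequence to a fluorogen-activating protein (FAP) tag optimized for yeast expression, driven by the constitutive TEF1 promoter. According to the depositor, RPA34 without its stop codon was amplified with BamHI and SmaI adaptors and inserted into a parental pRS413-TEF1pr FAPoptim vector, so the FAP lies at the C-terminus of Rpa34. The feature table agrees, placing RPA34 immediately downstream of the TEF1 promoter. It is followed by two tandem segments that the automated annotation matches to a mouse immunoglobulin lambda light-chain variable region. These presumably correspond to the FAP, since such tags are antibody-fragment derived and become fluorescent only on binding a cognate fluorogen dye. No transcription terminator is annotated downstream of the fusion.

Rpa34 is a subunit of RNA polymerase I, which synthesizes ribosomal RNA precursors. The record describes the fusion as a FAP-tagged marker for the nucleus, intended as a reference compartment label in protein trafficking and colocalization imaging in budding yeast.
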