Features (pLannotate 1.2.2; 25 found; start..end, strand, type, name):
    104..184     +  CDS            MRM1 (fragment): MRM1_YEAST - Also known as PET56 From Saccharomyces cerevisiae (strain ATCC 204508 / S288c) (Baker's yeast).
    185..234     -  misc_feature   bom (fragment): basis of mobility region from pBR322
    336..371     -  CDS            rop (fragment): Rop protein, which maintains plasmids at low copy number; rop
    446..949     +  misc_feature   CEN/ARS: S. cerevisiae CEN6 centromere fused to an autonomously replicating sequence
    979..1083    +  promoter       AmpR promoter: bla
   1084..1944    +  CDS            AmpR: β-lactamase; bla; confers resistance to ampicillin, carbenicillin, and related antibiotics
   2115..2703    +  rep_origin     ori: high-copy-number ColE1/pMB1/pBR322/pUC origin of replication
   2886..2978    +  CDS            lacI (fragment): lac repressor; lacI; The lac repressor binds to the lac operator to inhibit transcription in E. coli. This inhibition can be relieved by adding lactose or isopropyl-β-D-thiogalactopyranoside (IPTG).
   2991..3012    +  protein_bind   CAP binding site: CAP binding activates transcription in the presence of cAMP. E. coli catabolite activator protein
   3027..3057    +  promoter       lac promoter: promoter for the E. coli lac operon
   3065..3081    +  protein_bind   lac operator: The lac repressor binds to the lac operator to inhibit transcription in E. coli. This inhibition can be relieved by adding lactose or isopropyl-β-D-thiogalactopyranoside (IPTG). lac repressor encoded by lacI
   3126..3144    +  promoter       T3 promoter: promoter for bacteriophage T3 RNA polymerase
   3162..3560    +  promoter       TEF1 promoter: S. cerevisiae TEF1; promoter for EF-1α
   3564..3581    +  misc_feature   MCS (fragment): pBluescript multiple cloning site
   3582..4280    +  CDS            RPA34: RPA34_YEAST - Experimental evidence at protein level: Swiss-Prot protein existence level 1. DNA-dependent RNA polymerases catalyze the transcription of DNA into RNA using the four ribonucleoside triphosphates as substrates. Component of RNA polymerase I (Pol I) which synthesizes ribosomal RNA precursors. Besides, RNA polymerase I has intrinsic RNA cleavage activity. The heterodimer formed by RPA34 and RPA49 stimulates transcript elongation by Pol I. From Saccharomyces cerevisiae (strain ATCC 204508 / S288c) (Baker's yeast).
   4281..4325    +  misc_feature   MCS (fragment): pBluescript multiple cloning site
   4347..4673    +  CDS            LV1C_MOUSE: Experimental evidence at protein level: Swiss-Prot protein existence level 1. From Mus musculus (Mouse).
   4737..5063    +  CDS            LV1C_MOUSE: Experimental evidence at protein level: Swiss-Prot protein existence level 1. From Mus musculus (Mouse).
   5132..5153    +  misc_feature   MCS (fragment): pBluescript multiple cloning site
   5162..5180    -  promoter       T7 promoter: promoter for bacteriophage T7 RNA polymerase
   5188..5343    +  CDS            lacZα (fragment): LacZα fragment of β-galactosidase; lacZ fragment
   5347..5775    +  rep_origin     f1 ori (sequence partly withheld): f1 bacteriophage origin of replication; arrow indicates direction of (+) strand synthesis
   5803..5854    -  misc_feature   bom (fragment): basis of mobility region from pBR322
   6062..6724    -  CDS            HIS3: imidazoleglycerol-phosphate dehydratase, required for histidine biosynthesis; S. cerevisiae HIS3; yeast auxotrophic marker
   6725..54      -  promoter       HIS3 promoter (across the origin): S. cerevisiae HIS3
>Addgene plasmid #221123 | pRS413-TEF1pr-RPA34-FAPoptim | addgene full sequence | sequence record 438160 | Addgene NGS Result
AAAAAAAAAAATGAAAATCATTACCGAGGCATAAAAAAATATAGAGTGTACTAGAGGAGGCCAAGAGTAA
TAGAAAAAGAAAATTGCGGGAAAGGACTGTGTTATGACTTCCCTGACTAATGCCGTGTTCAAACGATACC
TGGCAGTGACTCCTAGCGCTCACCAAGCTCTTAAAACGGGAATTTATGGTGCACTCTCAGTACAATCTGC
TCTGATGCCGCATAGTTAAGCCAGCCCCGACACCCGCCAACACCCGCTGACGCGCCCTGACGGGCTTGTC
TGCTCCCGGCATCCGCTTACAGACAAGCTGTGACCGTCTCCGGGAGCTGCATGTGTCAGAGGTTTTCACC
GTCATCACCGAAACGCGCGAGACGAAAGGGCCTCGTGATACGCCTATTTTTATAGGTTAATGTCATGATA
ATAATGGTTTCTTAGGGTCCTTTTCATCACGTGCTATAAAAATAATTATAATTTAAATTTTTTAATATAA
ATATATAAATTAAAAATAGAAAGTAAAAAAAGAAATTAAAGAAAAAATAGTTTTTGTTTTCCGAAGATGT
AAAAGACTCTAGGGGGATCGCCAACAAATACTACCTTTTATCTTGCTCTTCCTGCTCTCAGGTATTAATG
CCGAATTGTTTCATCTTGTCTGTGTAGAAGACCACACACGAAAATCCTGTGATTTTACATTTTACTTATC
GTTAATCGAATGTATATCTATTTAATCTGCTTTTCTTGTCTAATAAATATATATGTAAAGTACGCTTTTT
GTTGAAATTTTTTAAACCTTTGTTTATTTTTTTTTCTTCATTCCGTAACTCTTCTACCTTCTTTATTTAC
TTTCTAAAATCCAAATACAAAACATAAAAATAAATAAACACAGAGTAAATTCCCAAATTATTCCATCATT
AAAAGATACGAGGCGCGTGTAAGTTACAGGCAAGCGATCCGTCAGGTGGCACTTTTCGGGGAAATGTGCG
CGGAACCCCTATTTGTTTATTTTTCTAAATACATTCAAATATGTATCCGCTCATGAGACAATAACCCTGA
TAAATGCTTCAATAATATTGAAAAAGGAAGAGTATGAGTATTCAACATTTCCGTGTCGCCCTTATTCCCT
TTTTTGCGGCATTTTGCCTTCCTGTTTTTGCTCACCCAGAAACGCTGGTGAAAGTAAAAGATGCTGAAGA
TCAGTTGGGTGCACGAGTGGGTTACATCGAACTGGATCTCAACAGCGGTAAGATCCTTGAGAGTTTTCGC
CCCGAAGAACGTTTTCCAATGATGAGCACTTTTAAAGTTCTGCTATGTGGCGCGGTATTATCCCGTATTG
ACGCCGGGCAAGAGCAACTCGGTCGCCGCATACACTATTCTCAGAATGACTTGGTTGAGTACTCACCAGT
CACAGAAAAGCATCTTACGGATGGCATGACAGTAAGAGAATTATGCAGTGCTGCCATAACCATGAGTGAT
AACACTGCGGCCAACTTACTTCTGACAACGATCGGAGGACCGAAGGAGCTAACCGCTTTTTTGCACAACA
TGGGGGATCATGTAACTCGCCTTGATCGTTGGGAACCGGAGCTGAATGAAGCCATACCAAACGACGAGCG
TGACACCACGATGCCTGTAGCAATGGCAACAACGTTGCGCAAACTATTAACTGGCGAACTACTTACTCTA
GCTTCCCGGCAACAATTAATAGACTGGATGGAGGCGGATAAAGTTGCAGGACCACTTCTGCGCTCGGCCC
TTCCGGCTGGCTGGTTTATTGCTGATAAATCTGGAGCCGGTGAGCGTGGGTCTCGCGGTATCATTGCAGC
ACTGGGGCCAGATGGTAAGCCCTCCCGTATCGTAGTTATCTACACGACGGGGAGTCAGGCAACTATGGAT
GAACGAAATAGACAGATCGCTGAGATAGGTGCCTCACTGATTAAGCATTGGTAACTGTCAGACCAAGTTT
ACTCATATATACTTTAGATTGATTTAAAACTTCATTTTTAATTTAAAAGGATCTAGGTGAAGATCCTTTT
TGATAATCTCATGACCAAAATCCCTTAACGTGAGTTTTCGTTCCACTGAGCGTCAGACCCCGTAGAAAAG
ATCAAAGGATCTTCTTGAGATCCTTTTTTTCTGCGCGTAATCTGCTGCTTGCAAACAAAAAAACCACCGC
TACCAGCGGTGGTTTGTTTGCCGGATCAAGAGCTACCAACTCTTTTTCCGAAGGTAACTGGCTTCAGCAG
AGCGCAGATACCAAATACTGTTCTTCTAGTGTAGCCGTAGTTAGGCCACCACTTCAAGAACTCTGTAGCA
CCGCCTACATACCTCGCTCTGCTAATCCTGTTACCAGTGGCTGCTGCCAGTGGCGATAAGTCGTGTCTTA
CCGGGTTGGACTCAAGACGATAGTTACCGGATAAGGCGCAGCGGTCGGGCTGAACGGGGGGTTCGTGCAC
ACAGCCCAGCTTGGAGCGAACGACCTACACCGAACTGAGATACCTACAGCGTGAGCTATGAGAAAGCGCC
ACGCTTCCCGAAGGGAGAAAGGCGGACAGGTATCCGGTAAGCGGCAGGGTCGGAACAGGAGAGCGCACGA
GGGAGCTTCCAGGGGGAAACGCCTGGTATCTTTATAGTCCTGTCGGGTTTCGCCACCTCTGACTTGAGCG
TCGATTTTTGTGATGCTCGTCAGGGGGGCGGAGCCTATGGAAAAACGCCAGCAACGCGGCCTTTTTACGG
TTCCTGGCCTTTTGCTGGCCTTTTGCTCACATGTTCTTTCCTGCGTTATCCCCTGATTCTGTGGATAACC
GTATTACCGCCTTTGAGTGAGCTGATACCGCTCGCCGCAGCCGAACGACCGAGCGCAGCGAGTCAGTGAG
CGAGGAAGCGGAAGAGCGCCCAATACGCAAACCGCCTCTCCCCGCGCGTTGGCCGATTCATTAATGCAGC
TGGCACGACAGGTTTCCCGACTGGAAAGCGGGCAGTGAGCGCAACGCAATTAATGTGAGTTAGCTCACTC
ATTAGGCACCCCAGGCTTTACACTTTATGCTTCCGGCTCGTATGTTGTGTGGAATTGTGAGCGGATAACA
ATTTCACACAGGAAACAGCTATGACCATGATTACGCCAAGCGCGCAATTAACCCTCACTAAAGGGAACAA
AAGCTGGAGCTCATAGCTTCAAAATGTTTCTACTCCTTTTTTACTCTTCCAGATTTTCTCGGACTCCGCG
CATCGCCGTACCACTTCAAAACACCCAAGCACAGCATACTAAATTTCCCCTCTTTCTTCCTCTAGGGTGT
CGTTAATTACCCGTACTAAAGGTTTGGAAAAGAAAAAAGAGACCGCCTCGTTTCTTTTTCTTCGTCGAAA
AAGGCAATAAAAATTTTTATCACGTTTCTTTTTCTTGAAAATTTTTTTTTTGATTTTTTTCTCTTTCGAT
GACCTCCCATTGATATTTAAGTTAATAAACGGTCTTCAATTTCTCAAGTTTCAGTTTCATTTTTCTTGTT
CTATTACAACTTTTTTTACTTCTTGCTCATTAGAAAGAAAGCATAGCAATCTAATCTAAGTTTTCTAGAA
CTAGTGGATCCATGTCCAAGCTTTCGAAAGATTACGTATCAGATTCAGACTCTGATGATGAAGTGATATC
AAACGAGTTCAGCATACCAGATGGTTTCAAGAAATGTAAACATTTAAAGAATTTCCCTCTCAACGGTGAT
AACAAAAAAAAAGCGAAACAGCAACAGGTTTGGCTGATCAAATTCCCATCAAATGTGGACATCTCCAAGT
TAAAATCTCTGCCTGTAGATTTTGAATCCTCTACAACCATGACAATTGATAAACACGATTATAAAATCAT
GGACGATACAGATATTGAGTCCTCGTTAACACAGGATAACCTCAGTAATATGACTTTATTGGTTCCTTCG
GAAAGTAAGGAAAGTCTTAAAATTGCTAGCACTGCCAAGGATAATGCACCATTACAGTTTGACAAGGTAT
TTTCTGTCAGCGAAACCGCTAAAATCCCAGCTATTGATTACAGTAAGGTAAGAGTTCCACGTAAAGATGT
TCCAAAAGTAGAAGGCTTGAAGTTGGAGCATTTTGCTACTGGTTATGATGCCGAAGATTTCCATGTGGCT
GAGGAAGTTAAAGAAAATAAGAAAGAACCAAAGAAGCGTTCACATCACGACGATGAAGAGGAGTCTAGTG
AAAAGAAGAAAAAGAAGAAGGAGAAGAGGGAGAAGAGGGAGAAGAAGGATAAAAAGGATAAGAAAAAGAA
ACATAGAGATCCCGGGCTGCAGGAATTCGATATCAAGCTTATCGATACCGTCGACGCGGGTGCGGGTGCG
GGTATGCAAGCTGTTGTTACTCAAGAACCATCTGTTACTGTTTCTCCAGGTGGTACTGTTATCTTGACTT
GTGGTTCTGGTACTGGTGCTGTTACTTCTGGTCACTACGCTAACTGGTTCCAACAAAAGCCAGGTCAAGC
TCCAAGAGCTTTGATCTTCGACACTGACAAGAAGTACTCTTGGACTCCAGGTAGATTCTCTGGTTCTTTG
TTGGGTGCTAAGGCTGCTTTGACTATCTCTGACGCTCAACCAGAAGACGAAGCTGAATACTACTGTTCTT
TGTCTGACGTTGACGGTTACTTGTTCGGTGGTGGTACTCAATTGACTGTTTTGTCTGGTGGTGGTGGTTC
TGGTGGTGGTGGTTCTGGTGGTGGTGGTTCTGGTGGTGGTGGTTCTCAAGCTGTTGTTACTCAAGAACCA
TCTGTTACTGTTTCTCCAGGTGGTACTGTTATCTTGACTTGTGGTTCTGGTACTGGTGCTGTTACTTCTG
GTCACTACGCTAACTGGTTCCAACAAAAGCCAGGTCAAGCTCCAAGAGCTTTGATCTTCGACACTGACAA
GAAGTACTCTTGGACTCCAGGTAGATTCTCTGGTTCTTTGTTGGGTGCTAAGGCTGCTTTGACTATCTCT
GACGCTCAACCAGAAGACGAAGCTGAATACTACTGTTCTTTGTCTGACGTTGACGGTTACTTGTTCGGTG
GTGGTACTCAATTGACTGTTTTGTCTGAGCAGAAGCTGATCAGCGAGGAGGACCTGGAGCAGAAGCTGAT
CAGCGAGGAGGACCTGTAACGCCTCGAGGGGGGGCCCGGTACCCAATTCGCCCTATAGTGAGTCGTATTA
CGCGCGCTCACTGGCCGTCGTTTTACAACGTCGTGACTGGGAAAACCCTGGCGTTACCCAACTTAATCGC
CTTGCAGCACATCCCCCTTTCGCCAGCTGGCGTAATAGCGAAGAGGCCCGCACCGATCGCCCTTCCCAAC
AGTTGCGCAGCCTGAATGGCGAATGG
[124 nt withheld, positions 5347-5470]
C
[91 nt withheld, positions 5472-5562]
A
[49 nt withheld, positions 5564-5612]
CCTTTGACGTTGGAGTCCACGTTCTTT
[37 nt withheld, positions 5640-5676]
ACCCTATCTCGGTCTATTCTTTTGATTTATAAGGGATTTTGCCGATTTCGGCCTATTGGTTAAAAAATGA
GCTGATTTAACAAAAATTTAACGCGAATTTTAACAAAATATTAACGCTTACAATTTCCTGATGCGGTATT
TTCTCCTTACGCATCTGTGCGGTATTTCACACCGCATAGATCCGTCGAGTTCAAGAGAAAAAAAAAGAAA
AAGCAAAAAGAAAAAAGGAAAGCGCGCCTCGTTCAGAATGACACGTATAGAATGATGCATTACCTTGTCA
TCTTCAGTATCATACTGTTCGTATACATACTTACTGACATTCATAGGTATACATATATACACATGTATAT
ATATCGTATGCTGCAGCTTTAAATAATCGGTGTCACTACATAAGAACACCTTTGGTGGAGGGAACATCGT
TGGTACCATTGGGCGAGGTGGCTTCTCTTATGGCAACCGCAAGAGCCTTGAACGCACTCTCACTACGGTG
ATGATCATTCTTGCCTCGCAGACAATCAACGTGGAGGGTAATTCTGCTAGCCTCTGCAAAGCTTTCAAGA
AAATGCGGGATCATCTCGCAAGAGAGATCTCCTACTTTCTCCCTTTGCAAACCAAGTTCGACAACTGCGT
ACGGCCTGTTCGAAAGATCTACCACCGCTCTGGAAAGTGCCTCATCCAAAGGCGCAAATCCTGATCCAAA
CCTTTTTACTCCACGCACGGCCCCTAGGGCCTCTTTAAAAGCTTGACCGAGAGCAATCCCGCAGTCTTCA
GTGGTGTGATGGTCGTCTATGTGTAAGTCACCAATGCACTCAACGATTAGCGACCAGCCGGAATGCTTGG
CCAGAGCATGTATCATATGGTCCAGAAACCCTATACCTGTGTGGACGTTAATCACTTGCGATTGTGTGGC
CTGTTCTGCTACTGCTTCTGCCTCTTTTTCTGGGAAGATCGAGTGCTCTATCGCTAGGGGACCACCCTTT
AAAGAGATCGCAATCTGAATCTTGGTTTCATTTGTAATACGCTTTACTAGGGCTTTCTGCTCTGTCATCT
TTGCCTTCGTTTATCTTGCCTGCTCATTTTTTAGTATATTCTTCGAAGAAATCACATTACTTTATATAAT
GTATAATTCATTATGTGATAATGCCAATCGCTAAGAAAAAAAAAGAGTCATCCGCTAGGTGG
